Addgene plasmid #141096: pCB591
Purpose: (Empty Backbone) E. coli-Lactobacilli shuttle vector for recombineering template cloning
Depositing lab: Chase Beisel. Depositing organization: North Carolina State University. Publication: Genome Editing with CRISPR-Cas9 in Lactobacillus plantarum Revealed That Editing Outcomes Can Vary Across Strains and Between Methods. Leenay RT, Vento JM, Shah M, Martino ME, Leulier F, Beisel CL. Biotechnol J. 2019 Mar;14(3):e1700583. doi: 10.1002/biot.201700583. Epub 2018 Sep 20. PubMed 30156038.
Backbone
  Vector backbone: colE1, pAM beta
  Vector type: Bacterial Expression
Growth in bacteria
  Bacterial resistance: Ampicillin, 100 μg/mL
  Growth temperature: 37°C
  Growth strain: DH5alpha
  Copy number: Low Copy
Terms and licenses: Academic/Nonprofit Terms; Industry Terms: Not Available to Industry
How to cite: pCB591 was a gift from Chase Beisel (Addgene plasmid # 141096 ; http://n2t.net/addgene:141096 ; RRID:Addgene_141096)
