[The description below was written by a language model from this plasmid's Addgene catalogue record and pLannotate feature annotations shown in this document.]
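Description:
pCB591 is an empty E. coli–Lactobacillus shuttle vector of about 5.2 kb, intended as a backbone into which recombineering (homology repair) templates are cloned for genome editing work in lactobacilli such as Lactobacillus plantarum. The catalogue lists it as a bacterial expression-type vector built on ColE1 and pAMβ replicons. No insert is present, and the record does not describe a specific cloning site or any promoter dedicated to a payload.

For propagation in E. coli the plasmid carries a ColE1/pMB1-type origin and a β-lactamase gene (AmpR) under its native bla promoter, giving ampicillin selection. The catalogue describes it as low copy, although the annotation software labels the origin as the high-copy type. A filamentous phage origin (called f1 in the depositor sequence and M13 in the sequencing result) sits between AmpR and the ColE1 origin and would in principle allow single-stranded DNA production with helper phage. The Gram-positive portion includes a replication-initiator gene annotated by similarity to a streptococcal RepB nicking protein, a match that does not obviously correspond to the pAMβ replicon named in the catalogue. The same portion carries a staphylococcal-type chloramphenicol acetyltransferase gene (cat), which presumably provides selection in Lactobacillus, though the record does not say so explicitly.

Both the depositor sequence and the repository's sequencing result are 5,156 nt and agree on overall layout. In the latter, repB is annotated as two overlapping fragments, hinting at a small local difference between the two sequences. Short hits to pepN, opcR and an RSF origin are small fragments, probably incidental homology or remnants of parental plasmids rather than functional elements.
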