Features (pLannotate 1.2.2; 8 found; start..end, strand, type, name):
     61..207     +  CDS            pepN (fragment): AMPN_LACLC - Also known as lap. Experimental evidence at protein level: Swiss-Prot protein existence level 1. Aminopeptidase with broad substrate specificity to several peptides. It has more affinity for oligopeptides than for dipeptides. It plays an essential role in the metabolism, it may be involved in nitrogen supply or protein turnover (By similarity). From Lactococcus lactis subsp. cremoris (Streptococcus cremoris).
    394..456     -  CDS            opcR (fragment): OPCR_BACSU - Also known as yvbF. Experimental evidence at protein level: Swiss-Prot protein existence level 1. Negatively regulates the transcription of the opuC operon. In the absence of GbsR, is also a negative regulator of the opuB operon. Binds to an inverted repeat in the promoter region of the operons. From Bacillus subtilis (strain 168).
   1281..1901    +  CDS            repB: REPB_STRAG - Experimental evidence at protein level: Swiss-Prot protein existence level 1. Is essential for plasmid replication. Nicks the positive strand at the plus origin of replication. From Streptococcus agalactiae.
   2116..2763    +  CDS            cat: CAT1_STAAU - Experimental evidence at transcript level: Swiss-Prot protein existence level 2. This enzyme is an effector of chloramphenicol resistance in bacteria. From Staphylococcus aureus.
   2906..2997    +  promoter       AmpR promoter: bla
   2998..3858    +  CDS            AmpR: β-lactamase; bla; confers resistance to ampicillin, carbenicillin, and related antibiotics
   3900..4355    +  rep_origin     f1 ori (sequence partly withheld): f1 bacteriophage origin of replication; arrow indicates direction of (+) strand synthesis
   4466..5054    +  rep_origin     ori: high-copy-number ColE1/pMB1/pBR322/pUC origin of replication
>Addgene plasmid #141096 | pCB591 | depositor full sequence | sequence record 274098 | Full plasmid sequence
ACCGCCTTTGAGTGAGCCCGATGAAGCTGACAGCTAAGGTACCACTAGTTCTAGAGAGCTCAAGCTTTCT
TTGAACCAAAATTAGAAAACCAAGGCTTGAAACGTTCAATTGAAATGGCAATTAAACAAATTACAGCACG
TGTTGCTTTGATTGATAGCCAAAAAGCAGCAGTTGATAAAGCAATTACTGATATTGCTGAAAAATTGTAA
TTTATAAATAAAAATCACCTTTTAGAGGTGGTTTTTTTATTTATAAATTATTCGTTTGATTTCGCTTTCG
ATAGAACAATCAAAGCGAGAATAAGGAAGATAAATCCCATAAGGGCGGGAGCAGAATGTCCGAGACTAAT
GTAAATTTGTCCACCAATTAAAGGACCGATAACGCGAGCTTCTCGAGTGCATATTTTCGGCAATCTTCTC
AATGAGATGCTCTTCAGCATGTTCAATGATGTCGATTTTTTATTAAAACGTCTCAAAATCGTTTCTGAGA
CGTTTTAGCGTTTATTTCGTTTAGTTATCGGCATAATCGTTAAAACAGGCGTTATCGTAGCGTAAAAGCC
CTTGAGCGTAGCGTGCTTTGCAGCGAAGATGTTGTCTGTTAGATTATGAAAGCCGATGACTGAATGAAAT
AATAAGCGCAGCGTCCTTCTATTTCGGTTGGAGGAGGCTCAAGGGAGTTTGAGGGAATGAAATTCCCTCA
TGGGTTTGATTTTAAAAATTGCTTGCAATTTTGCCGAGCGGTAGCGCTGGAAAATTTTTGAAAAAAATTT
GGAATTTGGAAAAAAATGGGGGGAAAGGAAGCGAATTTTGCTTCCGTACTACGACCCCCCATTAAGTGCC
GAGTGCCAATTTTTGTGCCAAAAACGCTCTATCCCAACTGGCTCAAGGGTTTGAGGGGTTTTTCAATCGC
CAACGAATCGCCAACGTTTTCGCCAACGTTTTTTATAAATCTATATTTAAGTAGCTTTATTGTTGTTTTT
ATGATTACAAAGTGATACACTAATTTTATAAAATTATTTGATTGGAGTTTTTTAAATGGTGATTTCAGAA
TCGAAAAAAAGAGTTATGATTTCTCTGACAAAAGAGCAAGATAAAAAATTAACAGATATGGCGAAACAAA
AAGGTTTTTCAAAATCTGCGGTTGCGGCGTTAGCTATAGAAGAATATGCAAGAAAGGAATCAGAACAAAA
AAAATAAGCGAAAGCTCGCGTTTTTAGAAGGATACGAGTTTTCGCTACTTGTTTTTGATAAGGTAATATA
TCATGGCTATTAAAAATACTAAAGCTAGAAATTTTGGATTTTTATTATATCCTGACTCAATTCCTAATGA
TTGGAAAGAAAAATTAGAGAGTTTGGGCGTATCTATGGCTGTCAGTCCTTTACACGATATGGACGAAAAA
AAAGATAAAGATACATGGAATAGTAGTGATGTTATACGAAATGGAAAGCACTATAAAAAACCACACTATC
ACGTTATATATATTGCACGAAATCCTGTAACAATAGAAAGCGTTAGGAACAAGATTAAGCGAAAATTGGG
GAATAGTTCAGTTGCTCATGTTGAGATACTTGATTATATCAAAGGTTCATATGAATATTTGACTCATGAA
TCAAAGGACGCTATTGCTAAGAATAAACATATATACGACAAAAAAGATATTTTGAACATTAATGATTTTG
ATATTGACCGCTATATAACACTTGATGAAAGCCAAAAAAGAGAATTGAAGAATTTACTTTTAGATATAGT
GGATGACTATAATTTGGTAAATACAAAAGATTTAATGGCTTTTATTCGCCTTAGGGGAGCGGAGTTTGGA
ATTTTAAATACGAATGATGTAAAAGATATTGTTTCAACAAACTCTAGCGCCTTTAGATTATGGTTTGAGG
GCAATTATCAGTGTGGATATAGAGCAAGTTATGCAAAGGTTCTTGATGCTGAAACGGGGGAAATAAAATG
ACAAACAAAGAAAAAGAGTTATTTGCTGAAAATGAGGAATTAAAAAAAGAAATTAAGGACTTAAAAGAGC
GTATTGAAAGATACAGAGAAATGGAAGTTGAATTAAGTACAACAATCTAAATTCACTTTAGATAAAAATT
TAGGAGGCATATCAAATGAACTTTAATAAAATTGATTTAGACAATTGGAAGAGAAAAGAGATATTTAATC
ATTATTTGAACCAACAAACGACTTTTAGTATAACCACAGAAATTGATATTAGTGTTTTATACCGAAACAT
AAAACAAGAAGGATATAAATTTTACCCTGCATTTATTTTCTTAGTGACAAGGGTGATAAACTCAAATACA
GCTTTTAGAACTGGTTACAATAGCGACGGAGAGTTAGGTTATTGGGATAAGTTAGAGCCACTTTATACAA
TTTTTGATGGTGTATCTAAAACATTCTCTGGTATTTGGACTCCTGTAAAGAATGACTTCAAAGAGTTTTA
TGATTTATACCTTTCTGATGTAGAGAAATATAATGGTTCGGGGAAATTGTTTCCCAAAACACCTATACCT
GAAAATGCTTTTTCTCTTTCTATTATTCCTTGGACTTCATTTACTGGGTTTAACTTAAATATCAATAATA
ATAGTAATTACCTTCTACCCATTATTACAGCAGGAAAATTCATTAATAAAGGTAATTCAATATATTTACC
GCTATCTTTACAGGTACATCATTCTGTTTGTGATGGTTATCATGCAGGATTGTTTATGAACTCTATTCAG
GAATTGTCAGATAGGCCTAATGACTGGCTTTTATAATATGAGATAATGCCGACTGTACTTTTTACAGTCG
GTTTTCTAATGTCACTAACCTGCCCCGTTAGTTGAAGAAGGTTTTTATATTACAGCTCCAAGATCTAGTC
TTATAACTATACTGACAAGCGTTTCTACAAACTCTTTTGTTTATTTTTCTAAATACATTCAAATATGTAT
CCGCTCATGAGACAATAACCCTGATAAATGCTTCAATAATATTGAAAAAGGAAGAGTATGAGTATTCAAC
ATTTCCGTGTCGCCCTTATTCCCTTTTTTGCGGCATTTTGCCTTCCTGTTTTTGCTCACCCAGAAACGCT
GGTGAAAGTAAAAGATGCTGAAGATCAGTTGGGTGCACGAGTGGGTTACATCGAACTGGATCTCAACAGC
GGTAAGATCCTTGAGAGTTTTCGCCCCGAAGAACGTTTTCCAATGATGAGCACTTTTAAAGTTCTGCTAT
GTGGCGCGGTATTATCCCGTGTTGACGCCGGGCAAGAGCAACTCGGTCGCCGCATACACTATTCTCAGAA
TGACTTGGTTGAGTACTCACCAGTCACAGAAAAGCATCTTACGGATGGCATGACAGTAAGAGAATTATGC
AGTGCTGCCATAACCATGAGTGATAACACTGCGGCCAACTTACTTCTGACAACGATCGGAGGACCGAAGG
AGCTAACCGCTTTTTTGCACAACATGGGGGATCATGTAACTCGCCTTGATCGTTGGGAACCGGAGCTGAA
TGAAGCCATACCAAACGACGAGCGTGACACCACGATGCCTGCAGCAATGGCAACAACGTTGCGCAAACTA
TTAACTGGCGAACTACTTACTCTAGCTTCCCGGCAACAATTAATAGACTGGATGGAGGCGGATAAAGTTG
CAGGACCACTTCTGCGCTCGGCCCTTCCGGCTGGCTGGTTTATTGCTGATAAATCTGGAGCCGGTGAGCG
TGGGTCTCGCGGTATCATTGCAGCACTGGGGCCAGATGGTAAGCCCTCCCGTATCGTAGTTATCTACACG
ACGGGGAGTCAGGCAACTATGGATGAACGAAATAGACAGATCGCTGAGATAGGTGCCTCACTGATTAAGC
ATTGGTAACTGTCAGACCAAGTTTACTCATATATACTTTAGATTGATT
[125 nt withheld, positions 3899-4023]
C
[141 nt withheld, positions 4025-4165]
CCTTTGACGTTGGAGTCCACGTTCTTTAATAGTGGACTCTTGTTCCAAACTTGAACAACACTCAACCCTA
TCTCGGGCTATTCTTTTGATTTATAAGGGATTTTGCCGATTTCGGCCTATTGGTTAAAAAATGAGCTGAT
TTAACAAAAATTTAACGCGAATTTTAACAAAATATTAACGTTTACAATTTAAAAGGATCTAGGTGAAGAT
CCTTTTTGATAATCTCATGACCAAAATCCCTTAACGTGAGTTTTCGTTCCACTGAGCGTCAGACCCCGTA
GAAAAGATCAAAGGATCTTCTTGAGATCCTTTTTTTCTGCGCGTAATCTGCTGCTTGCAAACAAAAAAAC
CACCGCTACCAGCGGTGGTTTGTTTGCCGGATCAAGAGCTACCAACTCTTTTTCCGAAGGTAACTGGCTT
CAGCAGAGCGCAGATACCAAATACTGTCCTTCTAGTGTAGCCGTAGTTAGGCCACCACTTCAAGAACTCT
GTAGCACCGCCTACATACCTCGCTCTGCTAATCCTGTTACCAGTGGCTGCTGCCAGTGGCGATAAGTCGT
GTCTTACCGGGTTGGACTCAAGACGATAGTTACCGGATAAGGCGCAGCGGTCGGGCTGAACGGGGGGTTC
GTGCACACAGCCCAGCTTGGAGCGAACGACCTACACCGAACTGAGATACCTACAGCGTGAGCTATGAGAA
AGCGCCACGCTTCCCGAAGGGAGAAAGGCGGACAGGTATCCGGTAAGCGGCAGGGTCGGAACAGGAGAGC
GCACGAGGGAGCTTCCAGGGGGAAACGCCTGGTATCTTTATAGTCCTGTCGGGTTTCGCCACCTCTGACT
TGAGCGTCGATTTTTGTGATGCTCGTCAGGGGGGCGGAGCCTATGGAAAAACGCCAGCAACGCGGCCTTT
TTACGGTTCCTGGCCTTTTGCTGGCCTTTTGCTCACATGTTCTTTCCTGCGTTATCCCCTGATTCTGTGG
ATAACCGTATT
