Features (pLannotate 1.2.2; 10 found; start..end, strand, type, name):
      1..25      +  rep_origin     RSF ori (fragment): Plasmids containing the RSF 1030 origin of replication can be propagated in E. coli cells that contain additional plasmids with compatible origins.
     69..215     +  CDS            pepN (fragment): AMPN_LACLC - Also known as lap. Experimental evidence at protein level: Swiss-Prot protein existence level 1. Aminopeptidase with broad substrate specificity to several peptides. It has more affinity for oligopeptides than for dipeptides. It plays an essential role in the metabolism, it may be involved in nitrogen supply or protein turnover (By similarity). From Lactococcus lactis subsp. cremoris (Streptococcus cremoris).
    402..464     -  CDS            opcR (fragment): OPCR_BACSU - Also known as yvbF. Experimental evidence at protein level: Swiss-Prot protein existence level 1. Negatively regulates the transcription of the opuC operon. In the absence of GbsR, is also a negative regulator of the opuB operon. Binds to an inverted repeat in the promoter region of the operons. From Bacillus subtilis (strain 168).
   1291..1419    +  CDS            repB (fragment): REPB_STRAG - Experimental evidence at protein level: Swiss-Prot protein existence level 1. Is essential for plasmid replication. Nicks the positive strand at the plus origin of replication. From Streptococcus agalactiae.
   1413..1910    +  CDS            repB (fragment): REPB_STRAG - Experimental evidence at protein level: Swiss-Prot protein existence level 1. Is essential for plasmid replication. Nicks the positive strand at the plus origin of replication. From Streptococcus agalactiae.
   2125..2772    +  CDS            cat: CAT1_STAAU - Experimental evidence at transcript level: Swiss-Prot protein existence level 2. This enzyme is an effector of chloramphenicol resistance in bacteria. From Staphylococcus aureus.
   2914..3005    +  promoter       AmpR promoter: bla
   3006..3866    +  CDS            AmpR: β-lactamase; bla; confers resistance to ampicillin, carbenicillin, and related antibiotics
   3908..4288    +  rep_origin     M13 ori (sequence partly withheld): M13 bacteriophage origin of replication; arrow indicates direction of (+) strand synthesis
   4474..5062    +  rep_origin     ori: high-copy-number ColE1/pMB1/pBR322/pUC origin of replication
>Addgene plasmid #141096 | pCB591 | addgene full sequence | sequence record 296501 | Addgene NGS Result
ACCGTATTACCGCCTTTGAGTGAGCCCGATGAAGCTGACAGCTAAGGTACCACTAGTTCTAGAGAGCTCA
AGCTTTCTTTGAACCAAAATTAGAAAACCAAGGCTTGAAACGTTCAATTGAAATGGCAATTAAACAAATT
ACAGCACGTGTTGCTTTGATTGATAGCCAAAAAGCAGCAGTTGATAAAGCAATTACTGATATTGCTGAAA
AATTGTAATTTATAAATAAAAATCACCTTTTAGAGGTGGTTTTTTTATTTATAAATTATTCGTTTGATTT
CGCTTTCGATAGAACAATCAAAGCGAGAATAAGGAAGATAAATCCCATAAGGGCGGGAGCAGAATGTCCG
AGACTAATGTAAATTTGTCCACCAATTAAAGGACCGATAACGCGAGCTTCTCGAGTGCATATTTTCGGCA
ATCTTCTCAATGAGATGCTCTTCAGCATGTTCAATGATGTCGATTTTTTATTAAAACGTCTCAAAATCGT
TTCTGAGACGTTTTAGCGTTTATTTCGTTTAGTTATCGGCATAATCGTTAAAACAGGCGTTATCGTAGCG
TAAAAGCCCTTGAGCGTAGCGTGGCTTTGCAGCGAAGATGTTGTCTGTTAGATTATGAAAGCCGATGACT
GAATGAAATAATAAGCGCAGCGTCCTTCTATTTCGGTTGGAGGAGGCTCAAGGGAGTTTGAGGGAATGAA
ATTCCCTCATGGGTTTGATTTTAAAAATTGCTTGCAATTTTGCCGAGCGGTAGCGCTGGAAAATTTTTGA
AAAAAATTTGGAATTTGGAAAAAAATGGGGGGAAAGGAAGCGAATTTTGCTTCCGTACTACGACCCCCCA
TTAAGTGCCGAGTGCCAATTTTTGTGCCAAAAACGCTCTATCCCAACTGGCTCAAGGGTTTGAGGGGTTT
TTCAATCGCCAACGAATCGCCAACGTTTTCGCCAACGTTTTTTATAAATCTATATTTAAGTAGCTTTATT
TTTGTTTTTATGATTACAAAGTGATACACTAATTTTATAAAATTATTTGATTGGAGTTTTTTAAATGGTG
ATTTCAGAATCGAAAAAAAGAGTTATGATTTCTCTGACAAAAGAGCAAGATAAAAAATTAACAGATATGG
CGAAACAAAAAGATTTTTCAAAATCTGCGGTTGCGGCGTTAGCTATAGAAGAATATGCAAGAAAGGAATC
AGAACAAAAAAAATAAGCGAAAGCTCGCGTTTTTAGAAGGATACGAGTTTTCGCTACTTGTTTTTGATAA
GGTAATTATATCATGGCTATTAAAAATACTAAAGTTAGAAATTTTGGATTTTTATTATATCCTGACTCAA
TTCCTAATGATTGGAAAGAAAAATTAGAGAGTTTGGGCGTATCTATGGCTGTCAGTCCTTTACACGATAT
GGACGAAAAAAAGATAAAGATACATGGAATAGTAGTGATGTTATACGAAATGGAAAGCACTATAAAAAAC
CACACTATCACGTTATATATATTGCACGAAATCCTGTAACAATAGAAAGCGTTAGGAACAAGATTAAGCG
AAAATTGGGGAATAGTTCAGTTGCTCATGTTGAGATACTTGATTATATCAAAGGTTCATATGAATATTTG
ACTCATGAATCAAAGGACGCTATTGCTAAGAATAAACATATATACGACAAAAAAGATATTTTGAACATTA
ATGATTTTGATATTGACCGCTATATAACACTTGATGAAAGCCAAAAAAGAGAATTGAAGAATTTACTTTT
AGATATAGTGGATGACTATAATTTGGTAAATACAAAAGATTTAATGGCTTTTATTCGCCTTAGGGGAGCG
GAGTTTGGAATTTTAAATACGAATGATGTAAAAGATATTGTTTCAACAAACTCTAGCGCCTTTAGATTAT
GGTTTGAGGGCAATTATCAGTGTGGATATAGAGCAAGTTATGCAAAGGTTCTTGATGCTGAAACGGGGGA
AATAAAATGACAAACAAAGAAAAAGAGTTATTTGCTGAAAATGAGGAATTAAAAAAAGAAATTAAGGACT
TAAAAGAGCGTATTGAAAGATACAGAGAAATGGAAGTTGAATTAAGTACAACAATCTAAATTCACTTTAG
ATAAAAATTTAGGAGGCATATCAAATGAACTTTAATAAAATTGATTTAGACAATTGGAAGAGAAAAGAGA
TATTTAATCATTATTTGAACCAACAAACGACTTTTAGTATAACCACAGAAATTGATATTAGTGTTTTATA
CCGAAACATAAAACAAGAAGGATATAAATTTTACCCTGCATTTATTTTCTTAGTGACAAGGGTGATAAAC
TCAAATACAGCTTTTAGAACTGGTTACAATAGCGACGGAGAGTTAGGTTATTGGGATAAGTTAGAGCCAC
TTTATACAATTTTTGATGGTGTATCTAAAACATTCTCTGGTATTTGGACTCCTGTAAAGAATGACTTCAA
AGAGTTTTATGATTTATACCTTTCTGATGTAGAGAAATATAATGGTTCGGGGAAATTGTTTCCCAAAACA
CCTATACCTGAAAATGCTTTTTCTCTTTCTATTATTCCTTGGACTTCATTTACTGGGTTTAACTTAAATA
TCAATAATAATAGTAATTACCTTCTACCCATTATTACAGCAGGAAAATTCATTAATAAAGGTAATTCAAT
ATATTTACCGCTATCTTTACAGGTACATCATTCTGTTTGTGATGGTTATCATGCTGGATTGTTTATGAAC
TCTATTCAGGAATTGTCAGATAGGCCTAATGACTGGCTTTTATAATATGAGATAATGCCGACTGTACTTT
TTACAGTCGGTTTTCTAATGTCACTAACCTGCCCCGTTAGTTGAAGAAGGTTTTTATATTACAGCTCCAG
ATCTAGTCTTATAACTATACTGACAAGCGTTTCTACAAACTCTTTTGTTTATTTTTCTAAATACATTCAA
ATATGTATCCGCTCATGAGACAATAACCCTGATAAATGCTTCAATAATATTGAAAAAGGAAGAGTATGAG
TATTCAACATTTCCGTGTCGCCCTTATTCCCTTTTTTGCGGCATTTTGCCTTCCTGTTTTTGCTCACCCA
GAAACGCTGGTGAAAGTAAAAGATGCTGAAGATCAGTTGGGTGCACGAGTGGGTTACATCGAACTGGATC
TCAACAGCGGTAAGATCCTTGAGAGTTTTCGCCCCGAAGAACGTTTTCCAATGATGAGCACTTTTAAAGT
TCTGCTATGTGGCGCGGTATTATCCCGTGTTGACGCCGGGCAAGAGCAACTCGGTCGCCGCATACACTAT
TCTCAGAATGACTTGGTTGAGTACTCACCAGTCACAGAAAAGCATCTTACGGATGGCATGACAGTAAGAG
AATTATGCAGTGCTGCCATAACCATGAGTGATAACACTGCGGCCAACTTACTTCTGACAACGATCGGAGG
ACCGAAGGAGCTAACCGCTTTTTTGCACAACATGGGGGATCATGTAACTCGCCTTGATCGTTGGGAACCG
GAGCTGAATGAAGCCATACCAAACGACGAGCGTGACACCACGATGCCTGCAGCAATGGCAACAACGTTGC
GCAAACTATTAACTGGCGAACTACTTACTCTAGCTTCCCGGCAACAATTAATAGACTGGATGGAGGCGGA
TAAAGTTGCAGGACCACTTCTGCGCTCGGCCCTTCCGGCTGGCTGGTTTATTGCTGATAAATCTGGAGCC
GGTGAGCGTGGGTCTCGCGGTATCATTGCAGCACTGGGGCCAGATGGTAAGCCCTCCCGTATCGTAGTTA
TCTACACGACGGGGAGTCAGGCAACTATGGATGAACGAAATAGACAGATCGCTGAGATAGGTGCCTCACT
GATTAAGCATTGGTAACTGTCAGACCAAGTTTACTCATATATACTTTAGATTGATT
[125 nt withheld, positions 3907-4031]
C
[141 nt withheld, positions 4033-4173]
CCTTTGACGTTGGAGTCCACGTTCTTT
[37 nt withheld, positions 4201-4237]
ACCCTATCTCGGGCTATTCTTTTGATTTATAAGGGATTTTGCCGATTTCGGCCTATTGGTTAAAAAATGA
GCTGATTTAACAAAAATTTAACGCGAATTTTAACAAAATATTAACGTTTACAATTTAAAAGGATCTAGGT
GAAGATCCTTTTTGATAATCTCATGACCAAAATCCCTTAACGTGAGTTTTCGTTCCACTGAGCGTCAGAC
CCCGTAGAAAAGATCAAAGGATCTTCTTGAGATCCTTTTTTTCTGCGCGTAATCTGCTGCTTGCAAACAA
AAAAACCACCGCTACCAGCGGTGGTTTGTTTGCCGGATCAAGAGCTACCAACTCTTTTTCCGAAGGTAAC
TGGCTTCAGCAGAGCGCAGATACCAAATACTGTCCTTCTAGTGTAGCCGTAGTTAGGCCACCACTTCAAG
AACTCTGTAGCACCGCCTACATACCTCGCTCTGCTAATCCTGTTACCAGTGGCTGCTGCCAGTGGCGATA
AGTCGTGTCTTACCGGGTTGGACTCAAGACGATAGTTACCGGATAAGGCGCAGCGGTCGGGCTGAACGGG
GGGTTCGTGCACACAGCCCAGCTTGGAGCGAACGACCTACACCGAACTGAGATACCTACAGCGTGAGCTA
TGAGAAAGCGCCACGCTTCCCGAAGGGAGAAAGGCGGACAGGTATCCGGTAAGCGGCAGGGTCGGAACAG
GAGAGCGCACGAGGGAGCTTCCAGGGGGAAACGCCTGGTATCTTTATAGTCCTGTCGGGTTTCGCCACCT
CTGACTTGAGCGTCGATTTTTGTGATGCTCGTCAGGGGGGCGGAGCCTATGGAAAAACGCCAGCAACGCG
GCCTTTTTACGGTTCCTGGCCTTTTGCTGGCCTTTTGCTCACATGTTCTTTCCTGCGTTATCCCCTGATT
CTGTGGATA
